>Addgene plasmid #104026 | pEB2-2ndVal mCherry-L | addgene full sequence | sequence record 200535 | Addgene NGS Result
CCTTACCAGAGGGCGCCCCAGCTGGCAATTCCGACGTCTAAGAAACCATTATTATCATGACATTAACCTA
TAAAAATAGGCGTATCACGAGGCCCTTTCGTCTTCACCACAGCTAACACCACGTCGTCCCTATCTGCTGC
CCTAGGTCTATGAGTGGTTGCTGGATAACTTTACGGGCATGCATAAGGCTCGTATGATATATTCAGGGAG
ACCACAACGGTTTCCCTCTACAAATAATTTTGTTTAACTTTTCTAGATTTAAGAAGGAGATATACATATG
GTGAGTAAAGGAGAAGAAGATAACTTAGCTATCATTAAAGAGTTCATGCGCTTCAAAGTTCACATGGAGG
GTTCTGTTAACGGTCACGAGTTCGAGATCGAAGGCGAAGGCGAGGGCCGTCCGTATGAAGGCACCCAGAC
CGCCAAACTGAAAGTGACTAAAGGCGGCCCGCTGCCTTTTGCGTGGGACATCCTGAGCCCGCAATTTATG
TACGGTTCTAAAGCGTATGTTAAACACCCAGCGGATATCCCGGACTATCTGAAGCTGTCTTTTCCGGAAG
GTTTCAAGTGGGAACGCGTAATGAATTTTGAAGATGGTGGTGTCGTGACCGTCACTCAGGACTCCTCCCT
GCAGGATGGCGAGTTCATCTATAAAGTTAAACTGCGTGGTACTAATTTTCCATCTGATGGCCCGGTGATG
CAGAAAAAGACGATGGGTTGGGAGGCGTCTAGCGAACGCATGTATCCGGAAGATGGTGCGCTGAAAGGCG
AAATTAAACAGCGCCTGAAACTGAAAGATGGCGGCCATTATGACGCTGAAGTGAAAACCACGTACAAAGC
CAAGAAACCTGTGCAGCTGCCTGGCGCGTACAATGTGAATATTAAACTGGACATCACCTCTCATAATGAA
GATTATACGATCGTAGAGCAATATGAGCGCGCGGAGGGTCGTCATTCTACCGGTGGCATGGATGAACTAT
ACAAATAAATGTCCAGACCTGCAGGCATGCAAGCTCTAGAGGCATCAAATAAAACGAAAGGCTCAGTCGA
AAGACTGGGCCTTTCGTTTTATCTGTTGAAATGCACCAAAAACTCGTAAAAGCTCTGATGTATCTATCTT
TTTTACACCGTTTTCATCTGTGCATATGGACAGTTTTCCCTTTGATATCTAACGGTGAACAGTTGTTCTA
CTTTTGTTTGTTAGTCTTGATGCTTCACTGATAGATACAAGAGCCATAAGAACCTCAGATCCTTCCGTAT
TTAGCCAGTATGTTCTCTAGTGTGGTTCGTTGTTTTTGCGTGAGCCATGAGAACGAACCATTGAGATCAT
GCTTACTTTGCATGTCACTCAAAAATTTTGCCTCAAAACTGGTGAGCTGAATTTTTGCAGTTAAAGCATC
GTGTAGTGTTTTTCTTAGTCCGTTACGTAGGTAGGAATCTGATGTAATGGTTGTTGGTATTTTGTCACCA
TTCATTTTTATCTGGTTGTTCTCAAGTTCGGTTACGAGATCCATTTGTCTATCTAGTTCAACTTGGAAAA
TCAACGTATCAGTCGGGCGGCCTCGCTTATCAACCACCAATTTCATATTGCTGTAAGTGTTTAAATCTTT
ACTTATTGGTTTCAAAACCCATTGGTTAAGCCTTTTAAACTCATGGTAGTTATTTTCAAGCATTAACATG
AACTTAAATTCATCAAGGCTAATCTCTATATTTGCCTTGTGAGTTTTCTTTTGTGTTAGTTCTTTTAATA
ACCACTCATAAATCCTCATAGAGTATTTGTTTTCAAAAGACTTAACATGTTCCAGATTATATTTTATGAA
TTTTTTTAACTGGAAAAGATAAGGCAATATCTCTTCACTAAAAACTAATTCTAATTTTTCGCTTGAGAAC
TTGGCATAGTTTGTCCACTGGAAAATCTCAAAGCCTTTAACCAAAGGATTCCTGATTTCCACAGTTCTCG
TCATCAGCTCTCTGGTTGCTTTAGCTAATACACCATAAGCATTTTCCCTACTGATGTTCATCATCTGAGC
GTATTGGTTATAAGTGAACGATACCGTCCGTTCTTTCCTTGTAGGGTTTTCAATCGTGGGGTTGAGTAGT
GCCACACAGCATAAAATTAGCTTGGTTTCATGCTCCGTTAAGTCATAGCGACTAATCGCTAGTTCATTTG
CTTTGAAAACAACTAATTCAGACATACATCTCAATTGGTCTAGGTGATTTTAATCACTATACCAATTGAG
ATGGGCTAGTCAATGATAATTACTAGTCCTTTTCCTTTGAGTTGTGGGTATCTGTAAATTCTGCTAGACC
TTTGCTGGAAAACTTGTAAATTCTGCTAGACCCTCTGTAAATTCCGCTAGACCTTTGTGTGTTTTTTTTG
TTTATATTCAAGTGGTTATAATTTATAGAATAAAGAAAGAATAAAAAAAGATAAAAAGAATAGATCCCAG
CCCTGTGTATAACTCACTACTTTAGTCAGTTCCGCAGTATTACAAAAGGATGTCGCAAACGCTGTTTGCT
CCTCTACAAAACAGACCTTAAAACCCTAAAGGCTTAAGTAGCACCCTCGCAAGCTCGGGCAAATCGCTGA
ATATTCCTTTTGTCTCCGACCATCAGGCACCTGAGTCGCTGTCTTTTTCGTGACATTCAGTTCGCTGCGC
TCACGGCTCTGGCAGTGAATGGGGGTAAATGGCACTACAGGCGCCTTTTATGGATTCATGCAAGGAAACT
ACCCATAATACAAGAAAAGCCCGTCACGGGCTTCTCAGGGCGTTTTATGGCGGGTCTGCTATGTGGTGCT
ATCTGACTTTTTGCTGTTCAGCAGTTCCTGCCCTCTGATTTTCCAGTCTGACCACTTCGGATTATCCCGT
GACAGGTCATTCAGACTGGCTAATGCACCCAGTAAGGCAGCGGTATCATCAACAGGCTTACCCGTCTTAC
TGTCAACCAGACCCGCCAGGATTCTCATGCATAAAAAACGCCCGGCGGCAACCGAGCGTTCTGAATTAAT
TAATCATCGCGACTGCAGAGATCCCAGAGTCCTTATTAGAAGAACTCGTCAAGAAGGCGATAGAAGGCGA
TGCGCTGCGAATCGGGAGCGGCGATACCGTAAAGCACGAGGAAGCGGTCAGCCCATTCGCCGCCAAGCTC
TTCAGCAATATCACGGGTAGCCAACGCTATGTCCTGATAGCGGTCCGCCACACCCAGCCGGCCACAGTCG
ATGAATCCAGAAAAGCGGCCATTTTCCACCATGATATTCGGCAAGCAGGCATCGCCATGGGTCACGACGA
GATCCTCGCCGTCGGGCATGCGCGCCTTGAGCCTGGCGAACAGTTCGGCTGGCGCGAGCCCCTGATGCTC
TTCGTCCAGATCATCCTGATCGACAAGACCGGCTTCCATCCGAGTACGTGCTCGCTCGATGCGATGTTTC
GCTTGGTGGTCGAATGGGCAGGTAGCCGGATCAAGCGTATGCAGCCGCCGCATTGCATCAGCCATGATGG
ATACTTTCTCGGCAGGAGCAAGGTGAGATGACAGGAGATCCTGCCCCGGCACTTCGCCCAATAGCAGCCA
GTCCCTTCCCGCTTCAGTGACAACGTCGAGCACAGCTGCGCAAGGAACGCCCGTCGTGGCCAGCCACGAT
AGCCGCGCTGCCTCGTCCTGCAGTTCATTCAGGGCACCGGACAGGTCGGTCTTGACAAAAAGAACCGGGC
GCCCCTGCGCTGACAGCCGGAACACGGCGGCATCAGAGCAGCCGATTGTCTGTTGTGCCCAGTCATAGCC
GAATAGCCTCTCCACCCAAGCGGCCGGAGAACCTGCGTGCAATCCATCTTGTTCAATCATGCGAAACGAT
CCTCATCCTGTCTCTTGATCAGATCTTGATCCCCTGCGCCATCAGATCCTTGGCGGCAAGAAAGCCATCC
AGTTTACTTTGCAGGGCTTCCCAA
Features (pLannotate 1.2.2; 8 found; start..end, strand, type, name):
    278..985     +  CDS            mCherry: mCherry is a basic (constitutively fluorescent) red fluorescent protein published in 2004, derived from Discosoma sp.. It is reported to be a very rapidly-maturing monomer with low acid sensitivity.
    996..1015    +  misc_feature   MCS (fragment): pUC18/19 multiple cloning site
   1026..1072    +  terminator     rrnB T1 terminator: transcription terminator T1 from the E. coli rrnB gene
   1245..2195    -  CDS            Rep101: RepA protein needed for replication with the pSC101 origin; rep101
   2243..2465    -  rep_origin     pSC101 ori: low-copy replication origin that requires the Rep101 protein
   2971..3005    -  terminator     lambda t0 terminator: minimal transcription terminator from phage lambda (Scholtissek and Grosse, 1987)
   3049..3840    -  CDS            neo: KKA2_KLEPN - Also known as kan, nptII. Experimental evidence at protein level: Swiss-Prot protein existence level 1. Resistance to kanamycin, neomycin, paromomycin, ribostamycin, butirosin and gentamicin B. From Klebsiella pneumoniae.
   3872..47      -  CDS            tnpA (fragment) (across the origin): TN5P_ECOLX - Also known as tnp. Experimental evidence at protein level: Swiss-Prot protein existence level 1. Mediates transposition of transposon Tn5 by a 'cut and paste' mechanism. First, the monomeric transposase binds the 19 bp inverted DNA repeats flanking the transposon. Then, dimerization of the DNA- bound transposase creates a synaptic DNA complex. After nicking of the first DNA strand, excision of the transposon proceeds through a series of intermediates. The transposase then mediates the insertion of the transposon at a new site by strand transfer. The activity of the wild- type tran
