[The description below was written by a language model from this plasmid's Addgene catalogue record and pLannotate feature annotations shown in this document.]
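Description:
pEB2-2ndVal mCherry-L is a low-copy bacterial expression plasmid built on the pEB2 backbone and designed for constitutive production of a red fluorescent protein variant in Escherichia coli (the recorded growth strain is MG1655). Replication depends on the pSC101 origin together with the plasmid-encoded Rep101 (RepA) initiator protein, a pairing that keeps copy number low and helps keep gene dosage modest. Selection is by kanamycin, conferred by a Tn5-derived neo/nptII aminoglycoside phosphotransferase gene. That gene is followed by a lambda t0 terminator, and a short annotated tnpA fragment next to it is most likely residual Tn5 sequence rather than a functional transposase. The catalogue lists a total size of 3,935 bp, while the sequenced record is 3,944 nt, a small discrepancy the record does not explain.

The payload is a synthetic 711 bp open reading frame encoding mCherry-L, a version of the monomeric Discosoma-derived red fluorescent protein mCherry, modified by insertion of a valine at the second codon position. According to the catalogue, expression is driven by the proC promoter, a constitutive E. coli promoter. This promoter is not annotated in the feature table, although it presumably lies in the unannotated region upstream of the coding sequence. A fragment of a pUC-type multiple cloning site and the rrnB T1 terminator lie downstream, ending transcription before the replication module. The plasmid belongs to a collection assembled to systematically measure fluorescent protein maturation times in living cells, where it serves as a comparison for the effect of the second-residue change. The record refers to a separate collection notes document for further backbone details.
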