Addgene plasmid #104026: pEB2-2ndVal mCherry-L
Purpose: Plasmid encoding 2ndVal mCherry-L
Depositing lab: Philippe Cluzel. Depositing organization: Harvard University. Publication: Systematic characterization of maturation time of fluorescent proteins in living cells. Balleza E, Kim JM, Cluzel P. Nat Methods. 2018 Jan;15(1):47-51. doi: 10.1038/nmeth.4509. Epub 2017 Nov 20. PubMed 29320486.
Backbone
  Vector backbone: pEB2
  Backbone size w/o insert (bp): 3224
  Total vector size (bp): 3935
  Modifications to backbone: See "Notes On Plasmids In This Collection"
  Vector type: Bacterial Expression ; Low copy
Growth in bacteria
  Bacterial resistance: Kanamycin, 50 μg/mL
  Growth temperature: 37°C
  Growth strain: MG1655
  Copy number: Low Copy
Gene/Insert
  Gene/Insert name: 2ndVal mCherry-L
  Species: Synthetic
  Insert size (bp): 711
  Mutation: mCherry-L with valine inserted in 2nd position
  Promoter: proC
  Cloning method: Gibson Cloning
  Sequencing primers: 5′ GCGTATCACGAGGCCCTTTC; 3′ AAAGGGAAAACTGTCCATATGCAC
Terms and licenses: Academic/Nonprofit Terms; Industry Terms: Not Available to Industry
Depositor comments: This is a version of mCherry-L with a valine inserted in the second position. Please see "Notes On Plasmids In This Collection" document for further details and references.
How to cite: pEB2-2ndVal mCherry-L was a gift from Philippe Cluzel (Addgene plasmid # 104026 ; http://n2t.net/addgene:104026 ; RRID:Addgene_104026)
